>Addgene plasmid #163306 | p8141 MSCV-P C-FlagHA 18E7 D10K | addgene full sequence | sequence record 323448 | Addgene NGS Result
GCTGCAGCATCGTTCTGTGTTGTCTCTGTCTGACTGTGTTTCTGTATTTGTCTGAAAATTAGGGCCAGAC
TGTTACCACTCCCTTAAGTTTGACCTTAGGTCACTGGAAAGATGTCGAGCGGATCGCTCACAACCAGTCG
GTAGATGTCAAGAAGAGACGTTGGGTTACCTTCTGCTCTGCAGAATGGCCAACCTTTAACGTCGGATGGC
CGCGAGACGGCACCTTTAACCGAGACCTCATCACCCAGGTTAAGATCAAGGTCTTTTCACCTGGCCCGCA
TGGACACCCAGACCAGGTCCCCTACATCGTGACCTGGGAAGCCTTGGCTTTTGACCCCCCTCCCTGGGTC
AAGCCCTTTGTACACCCTAAGCCTCCGCCTCCTCTTCCTCCATCCGCCCCGTCTCTCCCCCTTGAACCTC
CTCGTTCGACCCCGCCTCGATCCTCCCTTTATCCAGCCCTCACTCCTTCTCTAGGCGCCGGAATTAGATC
TAATACGACTCACTATAGGGAGACCCAAGCTGGCTAGTTAAGCTATCAACAAGTTTGTACAAAAAAGTTG
GCACCATGCATGGACCTAAGGCAACATTGCAAAAAATTGTATTGCATTTAGAGCCCCAAAATGAAATTCC
GGTTGACCTTCTATGTCACGAGCAATTAAGCGACTCAGAGGAAGAAAACGATGAAATAGATGGAGTTAAT
CATCAACATTTACCAGCCCGACGAGCCGAACCACAACGTCACACAATGTTGTGTATGTGTTGTAAGTGTG
AAGCCAGAATTGAGCTAGTAGTAGAAAGCTCAGCAGACGACCTTCGAGCATTCCAGCAGCTGTTTCTGAA
CACCCTGTCCTTTGTGTGTCCGTGGTGTGCATCCCAGCAGCCAACTTTCTTGTACAAAGTGGTTGATCTA
GAGGGCCCGCGGTTCGAACTCGAGGACTACAAGGACGACGATGACAAGTCGGCCGCTGGAGGATACCCCT
ACGACGTGCCCGACTACGCCTAGAATTCTACCGGGTAGGGGAGGCGCTTTTCCCAAGGCAGTCTGGAGCA
TGCGCTTTAGCAGCCCCGCTGGGCACTTGGCGCTACACAAGTGGCCTCTGGCCTCGCACACATTCCACAT
CCACCGGTAGGCGCCAACCGGCTCCGTTCTTTGGTGGCCCCTTCGCGCCACCTTCTACTCCTCCCCTAGT
CAGGAAGTTCCCCCCCGCCCCGCAGCTCGCGTCGTGCAGGACGTGACAAATGGAAGTAGCACGTCTCACT
AGTCTCGTGCAGATGGACAGCACCGCTGAGCAATGGAAGCGGGTAGGCCTTTGGGGCAGCGGCCAATAGC
AGCTTTGCTCCTTCGCTTTCTGGGCTCAGAGGCTGGGAAGGGGTGGGTCCGGGGGCGGGCTCAGGGGCGG
GCTCAGGGGCGGGGCGGGCGCCCGAAGGTCCTCCGGAGGCCCGGCATTCTGCACGCTTCAAAAGCGCACG
TCTGCCGCGCTGTTCTCCTCTTCCTCATCTCCGGGCCTTTCGACCTGCAGCCCAAGCTTACCATGACCGA
GTACAAGCCCACGGTGCGCCTCGCCACCCGCGACGACGTCCCCAGGGCCGTACGCACCCTCGCCGCCGCG
TTCGCCGACTACCCCGCCACGCGCCACACCGTCGATCCGGACCGCCACATCGAGCGGGTCACCGAGCTGC
AAGAACTCTTCCTCACGCGCGTCGGGCTCGACATCGGCAAGGTGTGGGTCGCGGACGACGGCGCCGCGGT
GGCGGTCTGGACCACGCCGGAGAGCGTCGAAGCGGGGGCGGTGTTCGCCGAGATCGGCCCGCGCATGGCC
GAGTTGAGCGGTTCCCGGCTGGCCGCGCAGCAACAGATGGAAGGCCTCCTGGCGCCGCACCGGCCCAAGG
AGCCCGCGTGGTTCCTGGCCACCGTCGGCGTCTCGCCCGACCACCAGGGCAAGGGTCTGGGCAGCGCCGT
CGTGCTCCCCGGAGTGGAGGCGGCCGAGCGCGCCGGGGTGCCCGCCTTCCTGGAGACCTCCGCGCCCCGC
AACCTCCCCTTCTACGAGCGGCTCGGCTTCACCGTCACCGCCGACGTCGAGGTGCCCGAAGGACCGCGCA
CCTGGTGCATGACCCGCAAGCCCGGTGCCTGACGCCCGCCCCACGACCCGCAGCGCCCGACCGAAAGGAG
CGCACGACCCCATGCATCGATAAAATAAAAGATTTTATTTAGTCTCCAGAAAAAGGGGGGAATGAAAGAC
CCCACCTGTAGGTTTGGCAAGCTAGCTTAAGTAACGCCATTTTGCAAGGCATGGAAAATACATAACTGAG
AATAGAGAAGTTCAGATCAAGGTTAGGAACAGAGAGACAGCAGAATATGGGCCAAACAGGATATCTGTGG
TAAGCAGTTCCTGCCCCGGCTCAGGGCCAAGAACAGATGGTCCCCAGATGCGGTCCCGCCCTCAGCAGTT
TCTAGAGAACCATCAGATGTTTCCAGGGTGCCCCAAGGACCTGAAATGACCCTGTGCCTTATTTGAACTA
ACCAATCAGTTCGCTTCTCGCTTCTGTTCGCGCGCTTCTGCTCCCCGAGCTCAATAAAAGAGCCCACAAC
CCCTCACTCGGCGCGCCAGTCCTCCGATAGACTGCGTCGCCCGGGTACCCGTGTATCCAATAAACCCTCT
TGCAGTTGCATCCGACTTGTGGTCTCGCTGTTCCTTGGGAGGGTCTCCTCTGAGTGATTGACTACCCGTC
AGCGGGGGTCTTTCATGGGTAACAGTTTCTTGAAGTTGGAGAACAACATTCTGAGGGTAGGAGTCGAATA
TTAAGTAATCCTGACTCAATTAGCCACTGTTTTGAATCCACATACTCCAATACTCCTGAAATAGTTCATT
ATGGACAGCGCAGAAAGAGCTGGGGAGAATTGTGAAATTGTTATCCGCTCACAATTCCACACAACATACG
AGCCGGAAGCATAAAGTGTAAAGCCTGGGGTGCCTAATGAGTGAGCTAACTCACATTAATTGCGTTGCGC
TCACTGCCCGCTTTCCAGTCGGGAAACCTGTCGTGCCAGCTGCATTAATGAATCGGCCAACGCGCGGGGA
GAGGCGGTTTGCGTATTGGGCGCTCTTCCGCTTCCTCGCTCACTGACTCGCTGCGCTCGGTCGTTCGGCT
GCGGCGAGCGGTATCAGCTCACTCAAAGGCGGTAATACGGTTATCCACAGAATCAGGGGATAACGCAGGA
AAGAACATGTGAGCAAAAGGCCAGCAAAAGGCCAGGAACCGTAAAAAGGCCGCGTTGCTGGCGTTTTTCC
ATAGGCTCCGCCCCCCTGACGAGCATCACAAAAATCGACGCTCAAGTCAGAGGTGGCGAAACCCGACAGG
ACTATAAAGATACCAGGCGTTTCCCCTTGGAAGCTCCCTCGTGCGCTCTCCTGTTCCGACCCTGCCGCTT
ACCGGATACCTGTCCGCCTTTCTCCCTTCGGGAAGCGTGGCGCTTTCTCATAGCTCACGCTGTAGGTATC
TCAGTTCGGTGTAGGTCGTTCGCTCCAAGCTGGGCTGTGTGCACGAACCCCCCGTTCAGCCCGACCGCTG
CGCCTTATCCGGTAACTATCGTCTTGAGTCCAACCCGGTAAGACACGACTTATCGCCACTGGCAGCAGCC
ACTGGTAACAGGATTAGCAGAGCGAGGTATGTAGGCGGTGCTACAGAGTTCTTGAAGTGGTGGCCTAACT
ACGGCTACACTAGAAGAACAGTATTTGGTATCTGCGCTCTGCTGAAGCCAGTTACCTTCGGAAAAAGAGT
TGGTAGCTCTTGATCCGGCAAACAAACCACCGCTGGTAGCGGTGGTTTTTTTGTTTGCAAGCAGCAGATT
ACGCGCAGAAAAAAAGGATCTCAAGAAGATCCTTTGATCTTTTCTACGGGGTCTGACGCTCAGTGGAACG
AAAACTCACGTTAAGGGATTTTGGTCATGAGATTATCAAAAAGGATCTTCACCTAGATCCTTTTAAATTA
AAAATGAAGTTTTAAATCAATCTAAAGTATATATGAGTAAACTTGGTCTGACAGTTACCAATGCTTAATC
AGTGAGGCACCTATCTCAGCGATCTGTCTATTTCGTTCATCCATAGTTGCCTGACTCCCCGTCGTGTAGA
TAACTACGATACGGGAGGGCTTACCATCTGGCCCCAGTGCTGCAATGATACCGCGAGACCCACGCTCACC
GGCTCCAGATTTATCAGCAATAAACCAGCCAGCCGGAAGGGCCGAGCGCAGAAGTGGTCCTGCAACTTTA
TCCGCCTCCATCCAGTCTATTAATTGTTGCCGGGAAGCTAGAGTAAGTAGTTCGCCAGTTAATAGTTTGC
GCAACGTTGTTGCCATTGCTACAGGCATCGTGGTGTCACGCTCGTCGTTTGGTATGGCTTCATTCAGCTC
CGGTTCCCAACGATCAAGGCGAGTTACATGATCCCCCATGTTGTGCAAAAAAGCGGTTAGCTCCTTCGGT
CCTCCGATCGTTGTCAGAAGTAAGTTGGCCGCAGTGTTATCACTCATGGTTATGGCAGCACTGCATAATT
CTCTTACTGTCATGCCATCCGTAAGATGCTTTTCTGTGACTGGTGAGTACTCAACCAAGTCATTCTGAGA
ATAGTGTATGCGGCGACCGAGTTGCTCTTGCCCGGCGTCAATACGGGATAATACCGCGCCACATAGCAGA
ACTTTAAAAGTGCTCATCATTGGAAAACGTTCTTCGGGGCGAAAACTCTCAAGGATCTTACCGCTGTTGA
GATCCAGTTCGATGTAACCCACTCGTGCACCCAACTGATCTTCAGCATCTTTTACTTTCACCAGCGTTTC
TGGGTGAGCAAAAACAGGAAGGCAAAATGCCGCAAAAAAGGGAATAAGGGCGACACGGAAATGTTGAATA
CTCATACTCTTCCTTTTTCAATATTATTGAAGCATTTATCAGGGTTATTGTCTCATGAGCGGATACATAT
TTGAATGTATTTAGAAAAATAAACAAATAGGGGTTCCGCGCACATTTCCCCGAAAAGTGCCACCTGACGT
CTAAGAAACCATTATTATCATGACATTAACCTATAAAAATAGGCGTATCACGAGGCCCTTTCGTCTCGCG
CGTTTCGGTGATGACGGTGAAAACCTCTGACACATGCAGCTCCCGGAGACGGTCACAGCTTGTCTGTAAG
CGGATGCCGGGAGCAGACAAGCCCGTCAGGGCGCGTCAGCGGGTGTTGGCGGGTGTCGGGGCTGGCTTAA
CTATGCGGCATCAGAGCAGATTGTACTGAGAGTGCACCATATGCGGTGTGAAATACCGCACAGATGCGTA
AGGAGAAAATACCGCATCAGGCGCCATTCGCCATTCAGGCTGCGCAACTGTTGGGAAGGGCGATCGGTGC
GGGCCTCTTCGCTATTACGCCAGCTGGCGAAAGGGGGATGTGCTGCAAGGCGATTAAGTTGGGTAACGCC
AGGGTTTTCCCAGTCACGACGTTGTAAAACGACGGCGCAAGGAATGGTGCATGCAAGGAGATGGCGCCCA
ACAGTCCCCCGGCCACGGGGCCTGCCACCATACCCACGCCGAAACAAGCGCTCATGAGCCCGAAGTGGCG
AGCCCGATCTTCCCCATCGGTGATGTCGGCGATATAGGCGCCAGCAACCGCACCTGTGGCGCCGGTGATG
CCGGCCACGATGCGTCCGGCGTAGAGGCGATTAGTCCAATTTGTTAAAGACAGGATATCAGTGGTCCAGG
CTCTAGTTTTGACTCAACAATATCACCAGCTGAAGCCTATAGAGTACGAGCCATAGATAAAATAAAAGAT
TTTATTTAGTCTCCAGAAAAAGGGGGGAATGAAAGACCCCACCTGTAGGTTTGGCAAGCTAGCTTAAGTA
ACGCCATTTTGCAAGGCATGGAAAATACATAACTGAGAATAGAGAAGTTCAGATCAAGGTTAGGAACAGA
GAGACAGCAGAATATGGGCCAAACAGGATATCTGTGGTAAGCAGTTCCTGCCCCGGCTCAGGGCCAAGAA
CAGATGGTCCCCAGATGCGGTCCCGCCCTCAGCAGTTTCTAGAGAACCATCAGATGTTTCCAGGGTGCCC
CAAGGACCTGAAATGACCCTGTGCCTTATTTGAACTAACCAATCAGTTCGCTTCTCGCTTCTGTTCGCGC
GCTTCTGCTCCCCGAGCTCAATAAAAGAGCCCACAACCCCTCACTCGGCGCGCCAGTCCTCCGATAGACT
GCGTCGCCCGGGTACCCGTATTCCCAATAAAGCCTCTTGCTGTTTGCATCCGAATCGTGGACTCGCTGAT
CCTTGGGAGGGTCTCCTCAGATTGATTGACTGCCCACCTCGGGGGTCTTTCATTTGGAGGTTCCACCGAG
ATTTGGAGACCCCTGCCCAGGGACCACCGACCCCCCCGCCGGGAGGTAAGCTGGCCAGCGGTCGTTTCGT
GTCTGTCTCTGTCTTTGTGCGTGTTTGTGCCGGCATCTAATGTTTGCGCCTGCGTCTGTACTAGTTAGCT
AACTAGCTCTGTATCTGGCGGACCCGTGGTGGAACTGACGAGTTCTGAACACCCGGCCGCAACCCTGGGA
GACGTCCCAGGGACTTTGGGGGCCGTTTTTGTGGCCCGACCTGAGGAAGGGAGTCGATGTGGAATCCGAC
CCCGTCAGGATATGTGGTTCTGGTAGGAGACGAGAACCTAAAACAGTTCCCGCCTCCGTCTGAATTTTTG
CTTTCGGTTTGGAACCGAAGCCGCGCGTCTTGTCTGCTGCAGC
Features (pLannotate 1.2.2; 23 found; start..end, strand, type, name):
     63..479     +  CDS            gag (truncated): truncated Moloney murine leukemia virus (MMLV) gag gene lacking the start codon
    491..509     +  promoter       T7 promoter: promoter for bacteriophage T7 RNA polymerase
    540..557     +  protein_bind   attB1 (fragment): mutant version of attB; core recombination site for the Gateway® BP reaction BP Clonase™
    566..880     +  CDS            E7: VE7_HPV18 - Experimental evidence at protein level: Swiss-Prot protein existence level 1. Plays a role in viral genome replication by driving entry of quiescent cells into the cell cycle. Stimulation of progression from G1 to S phase allows the virus to efficiently use the cellular DNA replicating machinery to achieve viral genome replication. E7 protein has both transforming and trans-activating activities. Induces the disassembly of the E2F1 transcription factor from RB1, with subsequent transcriptional activation of E2F1-regulated S-phase genes. Interferes with host histone deacetylation me
    885..902     -  protein_bind   attB2 (fragment): mutant version of attB; core recombination site for the Gateway® BP reaction BP Clonase™
    938..958     +  CDS            FLAG (fragment): FLAG® epitope tag, followed by an enterokinase cleavage site
   1013..1512    +  promoter       PGK promoter: mouse phosphoglycerate kinase 1 promoter
   1533..2132    +  CDS            PuroR: puromycin N-acetyltransferase; pac from Streptomyces alboniger; confers resistance to puromycin
   2232..2746    +  LTR            3' LTR: 3' long terminal repeat from murine embryonic stem cell virus
   2908..2924    -  protein_bind   lac operator: The lac repressor binds to the lac operator to inhibit transcription in E. coli. This inhibition can be relieved by adding lactose or isopropyl-β-D-thiogalactopyranoside (IPTG). lac repressor encoded by lacI
   2932..2962    -  promoter       lac promoter: promoter for the E. coli lac operon
   2977..2998    -  protein_bind   CAP binding site: CAP binding activates transcription in the presence of cAMP. E. coli catabolite activator protein
   3011..3103    -  CDS            lacI (fragment): lac repressor; lacI; The lac repressor binds to the lac operator to inhibit transcription in E. coli. This inhibition can be relieved by adding lactose or isopropyl-β-D-thiogalactopyranoside (IPTG).
   3286..3874    -  rep_origin     ori: high-copy-number ColE1/pMB1/pBR322/pUC origin of replication
   4045..4905    -  CDS            AmpR: β-lactamase; bla; confers resistance to ampicillin, carbenicillin, and related antibiotics
   4906..5010    -  promoter       AmpR promoter: bla
   5105..5140    +  CDS            rop (fragment): Rop protein, which maintains plasmids at low copy number; rop
   5242..5341    +  misc_feature   bom (fragment): basis of mobility region from pBR322
   5347..5496    -  CDS            lacZα (fragment): LacZα fragment of β-galactosidase; lacZ fragment
   5496..5697    -  CDS            TcR (fragment): tetracycline efflux protein; tet; confers resistance to tetracycline
   5698..5796    +  CDS            env (fragment): murine leukemia virus gPr80 envelope polyprotein precursor; env; proteolytically cleaved into gp70SU and p15TM subunits
   5838..6354    +  LTR            5' LTR: 5' long terminal repeat from murine embryonic stem cell virus
   6418..6759    +  misc_feature   MESV Ψ: packaging signal of murine embryonic stem cell virus
