[The description below was written by a language model from this plasmid's Addgene catalogue record and pLannotate feature annotations shown in this document.]
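Description:
p8141 MSCV-P C-FlagHA 18E7 D10K is a 6.8 kb gamma-retroviral expression vector built on the MSCV (murine stem cell virus) backbone for stable delivery of a mutant human papillomavirus type 18 E7 oncoprotein into mammalian cells. In bacteria it is maintained by a high-copy ColE1/pUC-type origin and selected with ampicillin through the β-lactamase gene. The plasmid backbone also carries several non-functional remnants of earlier cloning vectors, including fragments of lacI, lacZα, rop, bom and the tetracycline resistance gene.

The retroviral unit is bounded by the MESV-derived 5' and 3' LTRs. The 5' LTR is followed by the Ψ packaging signal and a truncated, start-codon-less MMLV gag segment, which together allow the genomic RNA to be encapsidated when gag-pol and env are supplied in trans by packaging cells. The 5' LTR also serves as the promoter for the 315 bp E7 open reading frame, which carries the D10K substitution. The insert was introduced by Gateway recombination and is therefore flanked by attB1 and attB2 scars, with a short T7 promoter upstream. Downstream of attB2, the vector supplies a C-terminal Flag-HA tandem epitope tag; the automated annotation detects only a FLAG fragment, while the HA portion is stated in the catalogue fields. An internal mouse PGK promoter drives puromycin N-acetyltransferase, allowing selection of transduced cells with puromycin.

The construct is used to produce retrovirus for stable expression of tagged HPV18 E7 D10K. The associated study concerns E7 binding to PTPN14 and repression of epithelial differentiation, and the dual tag suits immunoprecipitation and detection of the protein. The record does not state the specific functional effect of the D10K change.
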