Addgene plasmid #163306: p8141 MSCV-P C-FlagHA 18E7 D10K
Purpose: Expresses HPV18 E7 D10K
Depositing lab: Elizabeth White. Depositing organization: University of Pennsylvania. Publication: A Conserved Amino Acid in the C Terminus of Human Papillomavirus E7 Mediates Binding to PTPN14 and Repression of Epithelial Differentiation. Hatterschide J, Brantly AC, Grace M, Munger K, White EA. J Virol. 2020 Aug 17;94(17). pii: JVI.01024-20. doi: 10.1128/JVI.01024-20. Print 2020 Aug 17. PubMed 32581101.
Backbone
  Vector backbone: MSCV
  Vector type: Retroviral
  Selectable markers: Puromycin
Growth in bacteria
  Bacterial resistance: Ampicillin, 100 μg/mL
  Growth temperature: 37°C
  Growth strain: NEB Stable
  Copy number: High Copy
Gene/Insert
  Gene/Insert name: HPV18 E7 D10K
  Species: Human papillomavirus type 18
  Insert size (bp): 315
  Mutation: D10K
  Promoter: MSCV LTR
  Tag / fusion protein: FlagHA (C terminal on insert)
  Cloning method: Gateway Cloning
  Sequencing primers: 5′ pLXSN
Terms and licenses: Academic/Nonprofit Terms; Industry Terms: Not Available to Industry
How to cite: p8141 MSCV-P C-FlagHA 18E7 D10K was a gift from Elizabeth White (Addgene plasmid # 163306 ; http://n2t.net/addgene:163306 ; RRID:Addgene_163306)
