>Addgene plasmid #163306 | p8141 MSCV-P C-FlagHA 18E7 D10K | depositor partial sequence | sequence record 316523 | Result from sequencing of insert
GCCSKKAWCTCCTTTATCCAGCCCTCACTCCTTCTCTAGGCGCCGGAATTAGATCTAATACGACTCACTA
TAGGGAGACCCAAGCTGGCTAGTTAAGCTATCAACAAGTTTGTACAAAAAAGTTGGCACCATGCATGGAC
CTAAGGCAACATTGCAAAAAATTGTATTGCATTTAGAGCCCCAAAATGAAATTCCGGTTGACCTTCTATG
TCACGAGCAATTAAGCGACTCAGAGGAAGAAAACGATGAAATAGATGGAGTTAATCATCAACATTTACCA
GCCCGACGAGCCGAACCACAACGTCACACAATGTTGTGTATGTGTTGTAAGTGTGAAGCCAGAATTGAGC
TAGTAGTAGAAAGCTCAGCAGACGACCTTCGAGCATTCCAGCAGCTGTTTCTGAACACCCTGTCCTTTGT
GTGTCCGTGGTGTGCATCCCAGCAGCCAACTTTCTTGTACAAAGTGGTTGATCTAGAGGGCCCGCGGTTC
GAACTCGAGGACTACAAGGACGACGATGACAAGTCGGCCGCTGGAGGATACCCCTACGACGTGCCCGACT
ACGCCTAGAATTCTACCGGGTAGGGGAGGCGCTTTTCCCAAGGCAGTCTGGAGCATGCGCTTTAGCAGCC
CCGCTGGGCACTTGGCGCTACACAAGTGGCCTCTGGCCTCGCACACATTCCACATCCACCGGTAGGCGCC
AACCGGCTCCGTTCTTTGGTGGCCCCTTCGCGCCACCTTCTACTCCTCCCCTAGTCAGGAAGTTCCCCCC
CGCCCCGCAGCTCGCGTCGTGCAGGACGTGACAAATGGAAGTAGCACGTCTCACTAGTCTCGTGCAGATG
GACAGCACCGCTGAGCAATGGAAGCGGGTAGGCCTTTGGGGCAGCGGCCAATAGCAGCTTTGCTCCTTCG
CTTTCTGGGCTCAGAGGCTGGGAAGGGGTGGGTCCGGGGGCGGGCT
